Addgene plasmid #97108: Tol2-lyzC-microRNA 96--dendra2
Purpose: overexpression of microRNA and Dendra2 in Zebrafish
Depositing lab: Qing Deng. Depositing organization: Purdue University. Publication: Phenotypical microRNA screen reveals a noncanonical role of CDK2 in regulating neutrophil migration. Hsu AY, Wang D, Liu S, Lu J, Syahirah R, Bennin DA, Huttenlocher A, Umulis DM, Wan J, Deng Q. Proc Natl Acad Sci U S A. 2019 Aug 26. pii: 1905221116. doi: 10.1073/pnas.1905221116. PubMed 31451657.
Backbone
  Vector backbone: Tol2
  Vector type: Zebrafish
Growth in bacteria
  Bacterial resistance: Ampicillin, 100 μg/mL
  Growth temperature: 37°C
  Growth strain: DH5alpha
  Copy number: High Copy
Gene/Insert
  Gene/Insert name: microRNA 96 dendra2
  Species: D. rerio (zebrafish)
  Cloning method: Ligation Independent Cloning
Terms and licenses: Academic/Nonprofit Terms; Industry Terms: Not Available to Industry
How to cite: Tol2-lyzC-microRNA 96--dendra2 was a gift from Qing Deng (Addgene plasmid # 97108 ; http://n2t.net/addgene:97108 ; RRID:Addgene_97108)
