[The description below was written by a language model from this plasmid's Addgene catalogue record and pLannotate feature annotations shown in this document.]
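Description:
Tol2-lyzC-microRNA 96--dendra2 is a 7,899 nt Tol2 transposon-based transgenesis plasmid for zebrafish, designed to overexpress a microRNA together with the fluorescent protein Dendra2. In bacteria it is maintained as a high-copy plasmid through a ColE1/pUC-type origin and selected with ampicillin via the β-lactamase gene and its native promoter. Remnants of a pBluescript-style cloning vector (lac promoter/operator, T3 promoter, partial f1 and M13 origins) are also annotated. A short fragment matching medaka tyrosinase probably reflects Tol2 flanking sequence, since that transposon was first found in the medaka tyrosinase locus. The Tol2 arms themselves are not called in the feature table.

The payload runs on the forward strand. The "lyzC" in the name points to the zebrafish lysozyme C promoter, commonly used for neutrophil-restricted expression, but this promoter is not annotated and the record does not otherwise describe it; it would presumably lie in the unannotated region upstream of the cassette. Downstream sit a short zebrafish β-actin fragment and then hairpins identified as mir-183 and mir-96. The genomic piece cloned therefore appears to carry the neighbouring mir-183 as well as the named mir-96. The actin fragment may mean the microRNAs are embedded in actin-derived exon/intron sequence, though the record does not say so. These are followed by the Dendra2 coding sequence, a green-to-red photoconvertible reporter, and an SV40 polyadenylation signal, so microRNA-expressing cells are marked and can be optically tracked. The associated publication describes a phenotypic microRNA screen of neutrophil migration. That fits use of this construct, with Tol2 transposase, to generate fish overexpressing the microRNA in labelled cells.
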