Features (pLannotate 1.2.2; 18 found; start..end, strand, type, name):
   1853..1975    +  CDS            actba (fragment): ACTB1_DANRE - Also known as bact, bactin1, bactzf. Experimental evidence at protein level: Swiss-Prot protein existence level 1. Actin is a highly conserved protein that polymerizes to produce filaments that form cross-linked networks in the cytoplasm of cells. Actin exists in both monomeric (G-actin) and polymeric (F-actin) forms, both forms playing key functions, such as cell motility and contraction. In addition to their role in the cytoplasmic cytoskeleton, G- and F-actin also localize in the nucleus, and regulate gene transcription and motility and repair of damaged DNA. From Danio rerio
   2429..2530    +  ncRNA          mir-183: Accession: RF00663 - microRNA mir-183
   2596..2673    +  ncRNA          mir-96: Accession: RF00669 - microRNA mir-96
   3089..3107    -  misc_feature   MCS (fragment): pBluescript multiple cloning site
   3122..3811    +  CDS            Dendra2: Dendra2 is a photoconvertible green fluorescent protein published in 2006, derived from Dendronephthya sp.. It has high acid sensitivity.
   3819..3902    +  CDS            large T antigen (fragment): large T antigen from SV40 (simian virus 40)
   3925..4046    +  polyA_signal   SV40 poly(A) signal: SV40 polyadenylation signal
   4053..4138    -  rep_origin     M13 ori (fragment): M13 bacteriophage origin of replication; arrow indicates direction of (+) strand synthesis
   4424..4442    -  promoter       T3 promoter: promoter for bacteriophage T3 RNA polymerase
   4487..4503    -  protein_bind   lac operator: The lac repressor binds to the lac operator to inhibit transcription in E. coli. This inhibition can be relieved by adding lactose or isopropyl-β-D-thiogalactopyranoside (IPTG). lac repressor encoded by lacI
   4511..4541    -  promoter       lac promoter: promoter for the E. coli lac operon
   4556..4577    -  protein_bind   CAP binding site: CAP binding activates transcription in the presence of cAMP. E. coli catabolite activator protein
   4590..4682    -  CDS            lacI (fragment): lac repressor; lacI; The lac repressor binds to the lac operator to inhibit transcription in E. coli. This inhibition can be relieved by adding lactose or isopropyl-β-D-thiogalactopyranoside (IPTG).
   4865..5453    -  rep_origin     ori: high-copy-number ColE1/pMB1/pBR322/pUC origin of replication
   5624..6484    -  CDS            AmpR: β-lactamase; bla; confers resistance to ampicillin, carbenicillin, and related antibiotics
   6485..6589    -  promoter       AmpR promoter: bla
   6615..6945    -  rep_origin     f1 ori (fragment) (sequence partly withheld): f1 bacteriophage origin of replication; arrow indicates direction of (+) strand synthesis
   6943..7170    +  CDS            tyr (fragment) (sequence partly withheld): TYRO_ORYLA - Also known as tyro. Experimental evidence at transcript level: Swiss-Prot protein existence level 2. This is a copper-containing oxidase that functions in the formation of pigments such as melanins and other polyphenolic compounds. From Oryzias latipes (Japanese rice fish) (Japanese killifish).
>Addgene plasmid #97108 | Tol2-lyzC-microRNA 96--dendra2 | addgene full sequence | sequence record 182586 | Addgene NGS Result
CTTTTAAATCATGTGCTATTTGAAAAGGGCTGTTATGACTGGAATTAAATGTTTTTTTTTATATCAGTGT
TTTAGATTGAAGTACAATATTTATAGGTAAAATTCACCAGCATATGCTTAAAGATAGCCATGCTCCAGGT
CCTTGTGTCCTTCTAAGGTCTGTTTGTGGTTTAAGCTGTTTGTTGACACACGCTTGTCATCTCCATTTTT
CTGTGAAGTTATTGTCAGTTTATTGCACACTGGGTTGCATTAAGCTGCAGTTTTTTCACAACAGTTTTCC
ACATTGTAACAGTCAGTCTCCAAATTATTCCATCAGTCCTCAAATTTAGTCATTTGAGGCCATGAAAACA
CTTAAAACTACATGAAGGTAGTTTGGCATTAGGTTTTAGACTTGTTCTTGTTTGGCATATTGCAACCTGT
GTAAAAATGATTTGATTTTTATTTTTTTTTTTTTTTTTTCAGAAAGAAACGGTCCAAAAAGAGTTATGTG
AACATTTATCCATGTGTTTAATGTTTTTTAAATTAAAAAAAAACATTTTTATTAAACCACTTGTGACTAA
ACCTTTTTTAGTTATTCTATTTTGTGACGAGTCTGAATGGCCAAAGTACTCTTGAATCCAAAATCTTTAT
AGTAAAATGTTTAATCTTACTTGCAGTGTTGGGTATAATTTGTAACAAAGTTGAATTCCATATCTGCTGA
GTGAAAAAGTAAAGTAAGAGATTGCTGTAAATATTTAGGTTATTTATTTATTAATACAATATAGAAAGTA
ACAAAACACAATGTAAAAAATCAATAAAGAAAGTAAATATTAAAAGTAATGATAAACTAATGATGTAAAC
AATATTAGCAACAAAGTTTGTACAATTCAGGGAGGGTAAAGAATTTCACCTAATAGTCAAACTCTGTATT
AAATAATATAAAATCTTTGTTCTTAGTCTGAAGAGGAGACTGTGAGAGAAAGCTTACTGGTTGTTAAATT
AGAAAATTTGTAACTTGCAGATTAAAATGATTTAAATAATTTTATAAAGGCCATGTTTGAAACAAATGTA
AAAACATAATAAATGTTAAGAATTTCAGATATTGAGATTTTACAATTTAAAAAAAGCAATAAAGTAATAG
CAGAGACCTACACTCTTAAAGTAAATTACCCAACTCTGCTTACTAGTAACTTTTGGAATAGTTACTAGTA
TCCATTGAACAAATACTAGAATCTAATTAAATTGTGTGAGTGTCCAATGAAAAGATTCTTGTATTTAAAA
CAGTACCAGTATCTATATATGTACAAAATTTAGTGCTAGCAAAATGCAAATAAATACTACTGCATATAAT
GGATTGCATTGTAAATCGACTCGCCATAATACATTTATTTCCTATTTTTACTTTTAACAAAAAATAAGTT
CACTGAGTATTTCATGTCATTAAATCGCATTAAACCTCTTGCATGCTTTATGTACACTAGTGCAGTTCGC
TAAATGACCACCGGTGTCACTAATAACACGATCGTTTCTGAATTCTGCATTAAACGCCATTTATACGTTG
CTCTTATTAGTAAACAATTTCTCCATCATGAGCTCGACCAGTATTGCATATTTCATCCTCTTAAATCCAG
AGTTGTTTCTTTTAATCACTTTCTCTTCATGATAAAAGCAGTTTTTGGTTTTCAGAAGTTTACAACAAAC
CCAGTCAGTTATTGCCTCAGCAAACACTGGAGCAACTGCACACTTGTGAAAAGCTTCTTGCGAAACACAA
ACCTTTCTCTGGACTTATAAATAAAGGCATTCAGCAGCTCCACCATACACCTCCACTGGTCTTGATAAAG
CAGATATCAGCAGTGATACAGGTACCGCCACCATGGATGAGGAAATCGCTGCCCTGGTCGTTGACAACGG
CTCCGGTATGTGCAAAGCCGGTTTTGCTGGAGATGATGCCCCTCGTGCTGTTTTCCCCTCCATTGTTGGA
CGACCCAGACATCAGGTACATTTAATAAACCATCCTAATAACATGTTAATCATATTGAACCACATTAAAC
TCTCATTTGTGCATTTTACATCTTTTAAAACCGATTTATATTCGTTTTTAGATAATGAAGTTTATTAAAG
TGTTAATTCACAGCTTTATTGCTTGTTTTGAGAATCTGCTTGCATAAGTGATTTTTAAACTTGATCTGAT
TTTCGTTTGTTTCGAAGTTCTTCAGCTTTGAAAGTCAGATCTTCAATTCACAGCCATGCCATAGTTTTAG
GATACAGTATAAGTAGACGAATTGGGATGCATCGTAGATTTTATGCTGTGTTTGTTATGGTTTTTCAGTG
GTAGAGATTTTCAGAGTATTATTAGGGTTATAGTCAGTGTCAGGTTTATTTATCGTCAGCGTGATGGGCA
AAAAACAGCTGGCAGTACGGGCTTGCCGGAGTCTTAAAGGGTGAAGCTGACAGACTCCTGTTCTGTGTAT
GGCACTGGTAGAATTCACTGTGAAAGCACACTATCAGTGAATTACCAAAGGGCCATAAACAGAGCAGAGA
AAGAACCACGTGTTTGATTTGCTCTCTGGTGTATGGGAACAGATTCGCAACTCTTGGTCGAGCTGGGCGC
TCTTCTTTGCCTGTTTTGGCACTAGCACATTTTTGCTTTTTTATATATACCTTGAGCAATTATGTGTAGT
GCCAATATGGGACAAGACAGACATGCTACTTAAAAAAAAAAATCAGCCAATCGCAAAGGACAGACAGCAA
GCCAACTGCTGTTACTCTCGCCCAGAAATCTGCGCCAACATGGACACACCCAGTGGAGCAAGCCATCTGA
TTTTCATGGTCAGATTGTAAAGAAGCAATTACTCTTGGACAGTTTAAGCAGAAAAGCCACCAAGTCAAGT
CACTGGTCATATGATGAACTCGAAGATCTAATAAAAGTTAATTTAAGCGTTCATTACAATAAATTCAAGT
GAATCTGTTTTAAGCTAGCCTTTAACGTTTTTAAATTCCTTCAAACAAATTAGTTCCTCTTTGCAGTTCC
TCATTTCTCGGTGAGCTGGTGCTTTAATCCCTTTACTTTTTCTTCCTCTAGGGAGTGATGGTTGGCATGG
GACGAATTAATTCCTGCAGCCCGGGGGTACCGGTCGCCACCATGAACACCCCGGGAATTAACCTGATCAA
GGAGGACATGCGCGTGAAGGTGCACATGGAGGGCAACGTGAACGGCCACGCCTTCGTGATCGAGGGCGAG
GGCAAGGGCAAGCCCTACGAGGGCACCCAGACCGCCAACCTGACCGTGAAGGAGGGCGCCCCCCTGCCCT
TCAGCTACGACATCCTGACCACCGCCGTGCACTACGGCAACCGGGTGTTCACCAAGTACCCCGAGGACAT
CCCCGACTACTTCAAGCAGAGCTTCCCCGAGGGCTACAGCTGGGAGCGCACCATGACCTTCGAGGACAAG
GGCATCTGCACCATCCGCAGCGACATCAGCCTGGAGGGCGACTGCTTCTTCCAGAACGTGCGCTTCAAGG
GCACCAACTTCCCCCCCAACGGCCCCGTGATGCAGAAGAAAACCCTGAAGTGGGAGCCCAGCACCGAGAA
GCTGCACGTGCGCGACGGCCTGCTGGTGGGCAACATCAACATGGCCCTGCTGCTGGAGGGCGGCGGCCAC
TACCTGTGCGACTTCAAGACCACCTACAAGGCCAAGAAGGTGGTGCAGCTGCCCGACGCCCACTTCGTGG
ACCACCGCATCGAGATCCTGGGCAACGACAGCGACTACAACAAGGTGAAGCTGTACGAGCACGCCGTGGC
CCGCTACAGCCCCCTGCCCAGCCAGGTGTGGTAATCTAGATCATAATCAGCCATACCACATTTGTAGAGG
TTTTACTTGCTTTAAAAAACCTCCCACACCTCCCCCTGAACCTGAAACATAAAATGAATGCAATTGTTGT
TGTTAACTTGTTTATTGCAGCTTATAATGGTTACAAATAAAGCAATAGCATCACAAATTTCACAAATAAA
GCATTTTTTTCACTGCATTCTAGTTGTGGTTTGTCCAAACTCATCAATGTATCTTAAGGCGTAAATTGTA
AGCGTTAATATTTTGTTAAAATTCGCGTTAAATTTTTGTTAAATCAGCTCATTTTTTAACCAATAGGCCG
AAATCGGCGGATCCTGCGGCCGCAAGGGAAAATAGAATGAAGTGATCTCCAAAAAATAAGTACTTTTTGA
CTGTAAATAAAATTGTAAGGAGTAAAAAGTACTTTTTTTTCTAAAAAAATGTAATTAAGTAAAAGTAAAA
GTATTGATTTTTAATTGTACTCAAGTAAAGTAAAAATCCCCAAAAATAATACTTAAGTACAGTAATCAAG
TAAAATTACTCAAGTACTTTACACCTCTGGTTCTTGACCCCCTACCTTCAGCAAGCCCAGCAGATCCACT
AGATCTTTTGTTCCCTTTAGTGAGGGTTAATTGCGCGCTTGGCGTAATCATGGTCATAGCTGTTTCCTGT
GTGAAATTGTTATCCGCTCACAATTCCACACAACATACGAGCCGGAAGCATAAAGTGTAAAGCCTGGGGT
GCCTAATGAGTGAGCTAACTCACATTAATTGCGTTGCGCTCACTGCCCGCTTTCCAGTCGGGAAACCTGT
CGTGCCAGCTGCATTAATGAATCGGCCAACGCGCGGGGAGAGGCGGTTTGCGTATTGGGCGCTCTTCCGC
TTCCTCGCTCACTGACTCGCTGCGCTCGGTCGTTCGGCTGCGGCGAGCGGTATCAGCTCACTCAAAGGCG
GTAATACGGTTATCCACAGAATCAGGGGATAACGCAGGAAAGAACATGTGAGCAAAAGGCCAGCAAAAGG
CCAGGAACCGTAAAAAGGCCGCGTTGCTGGCGTTTTTCCATAGGCTCCGCCCCCCTGACGAGCATCACAA
AAATCGACGCTCAAGTCAGAGGTGGCGAAACCCGACAGGACTATAAAGATACCAGGCGTTTCCCCCTGGA
AGCTCCCTCGTGCGCTCTCCTGTTCCGACCCTGCCGCTTACCGGATACCTGTCCGCCTTTCTCCCTTCGG
GAAGCGTGGCGCTTTCTCATAGCTCACGCTGTAGGTATCTCAGTTCGGTGTAGGTCGTTCGCTCCAAGCT
GGGCTGTGTGCACGAACCCCCCGTTCAGCCCGACCGCTGCGCCTTATCCGGTAACTATCGTCTTGAGTCC
AACCCGGTAAGACACGACTTATCGCCACTGGCAGCAGCCACTGGTAACAGGATTAGCAGAGCGAGGTATG
TAGGCGGTGCTACAGAGTTCTTGAAGTGGTGGCCTAACTACGGCTACACTAGAAGAACAGTATTTGGTAT
CTGCGCTCTGCTGAAGCCAGTTACCTTCGGAAAAAGAGTTGGTAGCTCTTGATCCGGCAAACAAACCACC
GCTGGTAGCGGTGGTTTTTTTGTTTGCAAGCAGCAGATTACGCGCAGAAAAAAAGGATCTCAAGAAGATC
CTTTGATCTTTTCTACGGGGTCTGACGCTCAGTGGAACGAAAACTCACGTTAAGGGATTTTGGTCATGAG
ATTATCAAAAAGGATCTTCACCTAGATCCTTTTAAATTAAAAATGAAGTTTTAAATCAATCTAAAGTATA
TATGAGTAAACTTGGTCTGACAGTTACCAATGCTTAATCAGTGAGGCACCTATCTCAGCGATCTGTCTAT
TTCGTTCATCCATAGTTGCCTGACTCCCCGTCGTGTAGATAACTACGATACGGGAGGGCTTACCATCTGG
CCCCAGTGCTGCAATGATACCGCGAGACCCACGCTCACCGGCTCCAGATTTATCAGCAATAAACCAGCCA
GCCGGAAGGGCCGAGCGCAGAAGTGGTCCTGCAACTTTATCCGCCTCCATCCAGTCTATTAATTGTTGCC
GGGAAGCTAGAGTAAGTAGTTCGCCAGTTAATAGTTTGCGCAACGTTGTTGCCATTGCTACAGGCATCGT
GGTGTCACGCTCGTCGTTTGGTATGGCTTCATTCAGCTCCGGTTCCCAACGATCAAGGCGAGTTACATGA
TCCCCCATGTTGTGCAAAAAAGCGGTTAGCTCCTTCGGTCCTCCGATCGTTGTCAGAAGTAAGTTGGCCG
CAGTGTTATCACTCATGGTTATGGCAGCACTGCATAATTCTCTTACTGTCATGCCATCCGTAAGATGCTT
TTCTGTGACTGGTGAGTACTCAACCAAGTCATTCTGAGAATAGTGTATGCGGCGACCGAGTTGCTCTTGC
CCGGCGTCAATACGGGATAATACCGCGCCACATAGCAGAACTTTAAAAGTGCTCATCATTGGAAAACGTT
CTTCGGGGCGAAAACTCTCAAGGATCTTACCGCTGTTGAGATCCAGTTCGATGTAACCCACTCGTGCACC
CAACTGATCTTCAGCATCTTTTACTTTCACCAGCGTTTCTGGGTGAGCAAAAACAGGAAGGCAAAATGCC
GCAAAAAAGGGAATAAGGGCGACACGGAAATGTTGAATACTCATACTCTTCCTTTTTCAATATTATTGAA
GCATTTATCAGGGTTATTGTCTCATGAGCGGATACATATTTGAATGTATTTAGAAAAATAAACAAATAGG
GGTTCCGCGCACATTTCCCCGAAAAGTGCCACCTAAATTGTAAGCGTTAATATTTTGTTAAAATTCGCGT
TAAATTTTTGTTAAATCAGCTCATTTTTTAACCAATAGGCCGAAATCGGCAAAATCCCTTATAAATCAAA
AGAATAGACCGAGATAGGGT
[37 nt withheld, positions 6741-6777]
AAAGAACGTGGACTCCAACGTCAAAGG
[49 nt withheld, positions 6805-6853]
T
[91 nt withheld, positions 6855-6945]
CACAATGACGGCTACTACATGGTGCCATTCCTTCCTCTTTATAGGAATGGAGACTACCTCCTGTCCAACA
ATGCTCTTGGATACGAGTACGCCTACCTGTTGGACCCAGGTCATTGCACAACACCAGAAATGCCCTCTGA
TCTGCAAAAGACGTGAATATCTGTTCAGACACCCATATCCACTCTGTTCCACACAGGTCAGAGGTTTGTC
CAGGAGTTCTTGACAGAGGTGTAAAAAGTACTCAAAAATTTTACTCAAGTGAAAGTACAAGTACTTAGGG
AAAATTTTACTCAATTAAAAGTAAAAGTATCTGGCTAGAATCTTACTTGAGTAAAAGTAAAAAAGTACTC
CATTAAAATTGTACTTGAGTATTAAGGAAGTAAAAGGCTAGCAAGATCTGCTCGAGATACATTTGATTAG
AAGAGTTTGACTTGGGTTGATTATAGCAAATAGTGGAACACAAACAGATTTTGAAATATTCTTGCAAATT
TATTTATTAAATCCATTCAAATATTGTCATTTTTTGTACTGTGTAATTTATATTGATTTGCTCATACAAT
ATTTACATTTCGCTTAAACAATACACTATTATTTATATTTAAAAATAGCTATATATAAATCAAATGTATA
GCTCTTTTTTACACAATTAATCAAAGCTAAAATATTTGTCACACAAATACAGTAAGCCACTTCACAATGA
TATCTTCAAAATCTGTGCTTGACTGAATCATTTCATTTATTGTTTTGTAATTCACATTATACCTTACGTT
CTCCAGGCACAGTTTGAATTGTTGATAAATGAAGATAATACATCTGATTTAATTAGTCTCCTTTGTTTAT
AATAACTTTAATCTAATTTGATAGTAATAATTCCAGCAATACATCCATTACAATAAAAATCGCTTTTTTA
TTTTGCACATTAGTTTGCCGGTATTTGTTTAAAGTTTCACCATA
